>Addgene plasmid #29771 | pET mCitrine LIC cloning vector (u-mCitrine) | depositor full sequence | sequence record 13840 | Author sequence
TTCTTGAAGACGAAAGGGCCTCGTGATACGCCTATTTTTATAGGTTAATGTCATGATAATAATGGTTTCT
TAGACGTCAGGTGGCACTTTTCGGGGAAATGTGCGCGGAACCCCTATTTGTTTATTTTTCTAAATACATT
CAAATATGTATCCGCTCATGAGACAATAACCCTGATAAATGCTTCAATAACATTGAAAAAGGAAGAGTAT
GAGTATTCAACATTTCCGTGTCGCCCTTATTCCCTTTTTTGCGGCATTTTGCCTTCCTGTTTTTGCTCAC
CCAGAAACGCTGGTGAAAGTAAAAGATGCTGAAGATCAGTTGGGTGCACGAGTGGGTTACATCGAACTGG
ATCTCAACAGCGGTAAGATCCTTGAGAGTTTTCGCCCCGAAGAACGTTTTCCAATGATGAGCACTTTTAA
AGTTCTGCTATGTGGCGCGGTATTATCCCGTGTTGACGCCGGGCAAGAGCAACTCGGTCGCCGCATACAC
TATTCTCAGAATGACTTGGTTGAGTACTCACCAGTCACAGAAAAGCATCTTACGGATGGCATGACAGTAA
GAGAATTATGCAGTGCTGCCATAACCATGAGTGATAACACTGCGGCCAACTTACTTCTGACAACGATCGG
AGGACCGAAGGAGCTAACCGCTTTTTTGCACAACATGGGGGATCATGTAACTCGCCTTGATCGTTGGGAA
CCGGAGCTGAATGAAGCCATACCAAACGACGAGCGTGACACCACGATGCCTGCAGCAATGGCAACAACGT
TGCGCAAACTATTAACTGGCGAACTACTTACTCTAGCTTCCCGGCAACAATTAATAGACTGGATGGAGGC
GGATAAAGTTGCAGGACCACTTCTGCGCTCGGCCCTTCCGGCTGGCTGGTTTATTGCTGATAAATCTGGA
GCCGGTGAGCGTGGGTCTCGCGGTATCATTGCAGCACTGGGGCCAGATGGTAAGCCCTCCCGTATCGTAG
TTATCTACACGACGGGGAGTCAGGCAACTATGGATGAACGAAATAGACAGATCGCTGAGATAGGTGCCTC
ACTGATTAAGCATTGGTAACTGTCAGACCAAGTTTACTCATATATACTTTAGATTGATTTAAAACTTCAT
TTTTAATTTAAAAGGATCTAGGTGAAGATCCTTTTTGATAATCTCATGACCAAAATCCCTTAACGTGAGT
TTTCGTTCCACTGAGCGTCAGACCCCGTAGAAAAGATCAAAGGATCTTCTTGAGATCCTTTTTTTCTGCG
CGTAATCTGCTGCTTGCAAACAAAAAAACCACCGCTACCAGCGGTGGTTTGTTTGCCGGATCAAGAGCTA
CCAACTCTTTTTCCGAAGGTAACTGGCTTCAGCAGAGCGCAGATACCAAATACTGTCCTTCTAGTGTAGC
CGTAGTTAGGCCACCACTTCAAGAACTCTGTAGCACCGCCTACATACCTCGCTCTGCTAATCCTGTTACC
AGTGGCTGCTGCCAGTGGCGATAAGTCGTGTCTTACCGGGTTGGACTCAAGACGATAGTTACCGGATAAG
GCGCAGCGGTCGGGCTGAACGGGGGGTTCGTGCACACAGCCCAGCTTGGAGCGAACGACCTACACCGAAC
TGAGATACCTACAGCGTGAGCTATGAGAAAGCGCCACGCTTCCCGAAGGGAGAAAGGCGGACAGGTATCC
GGTAAGCGGCAGGGTCGGAACAGGAGAGCGCACGAGGGAGCTTCCAGGGGGAAACGCCTGGTATCTTTAT
AGTCCTGTCGGGTTTCGCCACCTCTGACTTGAGCGTCGATTTTTGTGATGCTCGTCAGGGGGGCGGAGCC
TATGGAAAAACGCCAGCAACGCGGCCTTTTTACGGTTCCTGGCCTTTTGCTGGCCTTTTGCTCACATGTT
CTTTCCTGCGTTATCCCCTGATTCTGTGGATAACCGTATTACCGCCTTTGAGTGAGCTGATACCGCTCGC
CGCAGCCGAACGACCGAGCGCAGCGAGTCAGTGAGCGAGGAAGCGGAAGAGCGCCTGATGCGGTATTTTC
TCCTTACGCATCTGTGCGGTATTTCACACCGCATATATGGTGCACTCTCAGTACAATCTGCTCTGATGCC
GCATAGTTAAGCCAGTATACACTCCGCTATCGCTACGTGACTGGGTCATGGCTGCGCCCCGACACCCGCC
AACACCCGCTGACGCGCCCTGACGGGCTTGTCTGCTCCCGGCATCCGCTTACAGACAAGCTGTGACCGTC
TCCGGGAGCTGCATGTGTCAGAGGTTTTCACCGTCATCACCGAAACGCGCGAGGCAGCTGCGGTAAAGCT
CATCAGCGTGGTCGTGAAGCGATTCACAGATGTCTGCCTGTTCATCCGCGTCCAGCTCGTTGAGTTTCTC
CAGAAGCGTTAATGTCTGGCTTCTGATAAAGCGGGCCATGTTAAGGGCGGTTTTTTCCTGTTTGGTCACT
GATGCCTCCGTGTAAGGGGGATTTCTGTTCATGGGGGTAATGATACCGATGAAACGAGAGAGGATGCTCA
CGATACGGGTTACTGATGATGAACATGCCCGGTTACTGGAACGTTGTGAGGGTAAACAACTGGCGGTATG
GATGCGGCGGGACCAGAGAAAAATCACTCAGGGTCAATGCCAGCGCTTCGTTAATACAGATGTAGGTGTT
CCACAGGGTAGCCAGCAGCATCCTGCGATGCAGATCCGGAACATAATGGTGCAGGGCGCTGACTTCCGCG
TTTCCAGACTTTACGAAACACGGAAACCGAAGACCATTCATGTTGTTGCTCAGGTCGCAGACGTTTTGCA
GCAGCAGTCGCTTCACGTTCGCTCGCGTATCGGTGATTCATTCTGCTAACCAGTAAGGCAACCCCGCCAG
CCTAGCCGGGTCCTCAACGACAGGAGCACGATCATGCGCACCCGTGGCCAGGACCCAACGCTGCCCGAGA
TGCGCCGCGTGCGGCTGCTGGAGATGGCGGACGCGATGGATATGTTCTGCCAAGGGTTGGTTTGCGCATT
CACAGTTCTCCGCAAGAATTGATTGGCTCCAATTCTTGGAGTGGTGAATCCGTTAGCGAGGTGCCGCCGG
CTTCCATTCAGGTCGAGGTGGCCCGGCTCCATGCACCGCGACGCAACGCGGGGAGGCAGACAAGGTATAG
GGCGGCGCCTACAATCCATGCCAACCCGTTCCATGTGCTCGCCGAGGCGGCATAAATCGCCGTGACGATC
AGCGGTCCAGTGATCGAAGTTAGGCTGGTAAGAGCCGCGAGCGATCCTTGAAGCTGTCCCTGATGGTCGT
CATCTACCTGCCTGGACAGCATGGCCTGCAACGCGGGCATCCCGATGCCGCCGGAAGCGAGAAGAATCAT
AATGGGGAAGGCCATCCAGCCTCGCGTCGCGAACGCCAGCAAGACGTAGCCCAGCGCGTCGGCCGCCATG
CCGGCGATAATGGCCTGCTTCTCGCCGAAACGTTTGGTGGCGGGACCAGTGACGAAGGCTTGAGCGAGGG
CGTGCAAGATTCCGAATACCGCAAGCGACAGGCCGATCATCGTCGCGCTCCAGCGAAAGCGGTCCTCGCC
GAAAATGACCCAGAGCGCTGCCGGCACCTGTCCTACGAGTTGCATGATAAAGAAGACAGTCATAAGTGCG
GCGACGATAGTCATGCCCCGCGCCCACCGGAAGGAGCTGACTGGGTTGAAGGCTCTCAAGGGCATCGGTC
GACGCTCTCCCTTATGCGACTCCTGCATTAGGAAGCAGCCCAGTAGTAGGTTGAGGCCGTTGAGCACCGC
CGCCGCAAGGAATGGTGCATGCAAGGAGATGGCGCCCAACAGTCCCCCGGCCACGGGGCCTGCCACCATA
CCCACGCCGAAACAAGCGCTCATGAGCCCGAAGTGGCGAGCCCGATCTTCCCCATCGGTGATGTCGGCGA
TATAGGCGCCAGCAACCGCACCTGTGGCGCCGGTGATGCCGGCCACGATGCGTCCGGCGTAGAGGATCGA
GATCTCGATCCCGCGAAATTAATACGACTCACTATAGGGAGACCACAACGGTTTCCCTCTAGTGCCGGCT
CCGGAGAGCTCTTTAATTAAGCGGCCGCCCTGCAGGACTCGAGTTCTAGAAATAATTTTGTTTAACTTTA
AGAAGGAGATATAGATATCCTCTCATCCTCCAACGGCAGCAGCGGATCCGTGAGCAAGGGCGAGGAGCTG
TTCACCGGGGTGGTGCCCATCCTGGTCGAGCTGGACGGCGACGTAAACGGCCACAAGTTCAGCGTGTCCG
GCGAGGGCGAGGGCGATGCCACCTACGGCAAGCTGACCCTGAAGTTCATCTGCACCACCGGCAAGCTGCC
CGTGCCCTGGCCCACCCTCGTGACCACCTTCGGCTACGGCCTGATGTGCTTCGCCCGCTACCCCGACCAC
ATGAAGCAGCACGACTTCTTCAAGTCCGCCATGCCCGAAGGCTACGTCCAGGAGCGCACCATCTTCTTCA
AGGACGACGGCAACTACAAGACCCGCGCCGAGGTGAAGTTCGAGGGCGACACCCTGGTGAACCGCATCGA
GCTGAAGGGCATCGACTTCAAGGAGGACGGCAACATCCTGGGGCACAAGCTGGAGTACAACTACAACAGC
CACAACGTCTATATCATGGCCGACAAGCAGAAGAACGGCATCAAGGTGAACTTCAAGATCCGCCACAACA
TCGAGGACGGCAGCGTGCAGCTCGCCGACCACTACCAGCAGAACACCCCCATCGGCGACGGCCCCGTGCT
GCTGCCCGACAACCACTACCTGAGCTACCAGTCCAAGCTGAGCAAAGACCCCAACGAGAAGCGCGATCAC
ATGGTCCTGCTGGAGTTCGTGACCGCCGCCGGGATCACTCTCGGCATGGACGAGCTGTACAAGTAGTAAC
CAACTCCATAAGGATCCGCGATCGCGGCGCGCCACCTGGTGGCCGGCCGGTACCACGCGTGCGCGCTGAT
CCGGCTGCTAACAAAGCCCGAAAGGAAGCTGAGTTGGCTGCTGCCACCGCTGAGCAATAACTAGCATAAC
CCCTTGGGGCCTCTAAACGGGTCTTGAGGGGTTTTTTGCTGAAAGGAGGAACTATATCCGGACATCCACA
GGACGGGTGTGGTCGCCATGATCGCGTAGTCGATAGTGGCTCCAAGTAGCGAAGCGAGCAGGACTGGGCG
GCGGCCAAAGCGGTCGGACAGTGCTCCGAGAACGGGTGCGCATAGAAATTGCATCAACGCATATAGCGCT
AGCAGCACGCCATAGTGACTGGCGATGCTGTCGGAATGGACGACATCCCGCAAGAGGCCCGGCAGTACCG
GCATAACCAAGCCTATGCCTACAGCATCCAGGGTGACGGTGCCGAGGATGACGATGAGCGCATTGTTAGA
TTTCATACACGGTGCCTGACTGCGTTAGCAATTTAACTGTGATAAACTACCGCATTAAAGCTTATCGATG
ATAAGCTGTCAAACATGAGAA
Features (pLannotate 1.2.2; 14 found; start..end, strand, type, name):
    104..208     +  promoter       AmpR promoter: bla
    209..1069    +  CDS            AmpR: β-lactamase; bla; confers resistance to ampicillin, carbenicillin, and related antibiotics
   1240..1828    +  rep_origin     ori: high-copy-number ColE1/pMB1/pBR322/pUC origin of replication
   2014..2156    -  misc_feature   bom: basis of mobility region from pBR322
   2258..2449    -  CDS            rop: Rop protein, which maintains plasmids at low copy number; rop
   2466..2846    +  CDS            YPB1_ECOLX: Protein predicted: Swiss-Prot protein existence level 4. From Escherichia coli.
   3088..3988    -  CDS            TcR (fragment): tetracycline efflux protein; tet; confers resistance to tetracycline
   4010..4028    +  promoter       T7 promoter: promoter for bacteriophage T7 RNA polymerase
   4117..4139    +  RBS            RBS: efficient ribosome binding site from bacteriophage T7 gene 10 (Olins and Rangwala, 1989)
   4180..4893    +  CDS            mCitrine: mCitrine is a basic (constitutively fluorescent) yellow fluorescent protein published in 2001, derived from Aequorea victoria.
   4974..5023    +  CDS            SET1 (fragment): solubility-enhancement tag derived from T7 phage gene 10B
   5031..5078    +  terminator     T7 terminator: transcription terminator for bacteriophage T7 RNA polymerase
   5104..5396    -  CDS            TcR (fragment): tetracycline efflux protein; tet; confers resistance to tetracycline
   5444..5472    -  promoter       tet promoter: E. coli promoter for tetracycline efflux protein gene
