[The description below was written by a language model from this plasmid's Addgene catalogue record and pLannotate feature annotations shown in this document.]
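Description:
pET mCitrine LIC cloning vector (u-mCitrine) is an empty 5,481 bp bacterial expression backbone of the pET family, designed to receive an open reading frame by ligation-independent cloning (LIC) and express it in E. coli as a fusion to a C-terminal mCitrine tag. It is propagated under ampicillin selection from a bla cassette with its own promoter. Replication relies on a ColE1/pMB1-type origin accompanied by the pBR322 bom region and the rop gene, which is consistent with the catalogue's low-copy designation. The annotation also picks up two interrupted tetracycline-resistance fragments and a tet promoter flanking the expression cassette. These appear to be non-functional remnants of the pBR322-derived scaffold into which the T7 cassette was placed.

The expression unit consists of a T7 promoter, the efficient ribosome binding site from phage T7 gene 10, the LIC site, the mCitrine coding sequence and a T7 terminator. A short gene 10-derived fragment annotated just before the terminator is probably vestigial pET sequence. No lac operator or lacI is listed in the feature table. Transcription requires a host that supplies T7 RNA polymerase. The vector is linearised at an EcoRV site, and T4 polymerase-generated overhangs on vector and PCR product anneal, destroying the LIC site. The insert must lack a stop codon so that translation reads through into mCitrine, a monomeric yellow fluorescent protein derived from Aequorea victoria with excitation and emission maxima of 515 and 529 nm. The resulting fusions allow fluorescence to be used to follow the expressed protein. According to the depositor, the vector can be used for single-gene expression or combined with the same collection's 2-series polycistronic destination vectors for co-expression with other genes.
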