Addgene plasmid #29771: pET mCitrine LIC cloning vector (u-mCitrine)
Purpose: (Empty Backbone)
Depositing lab: Scott Gradia. Depositing organization: University of California, Berkeley.
Backbone
  Vector backbone: pET
  Backbone size (bp): 5481
  Vector type: Bacterial Expression
  Tag / fusion protein: mCitrine (C terminal on backbone)
Growth in bacteria
  Bacterial resistance: Ampicillin, 100 μg/mL
  Growth temperature: 37°C
  Growth strain: DH5alpha
  Copy number: Low Copy
Gene/Insert
  Gene/Insert name: None
  Tag / fusion protein: mCitrine (C terminal on backbone)
  Cloning method: Restriction Enzyme; 5′ cloning site LIC site vuGFP (destroyed during cloning); 3′ cloning site LIC site vuGFP (destroyed during cloning)
  Sequencing primers: 5′ T7 forward; 3′ GFP reverse (5'gcaccttgaagcgcatgaact)
Terms and licenses: Academic/Nonprofit Terms; Industry Terms: Not Available to Industry
Depositor comments: This plasmid is an empty vector. Your gene can be inserted with a LIC cloning protocol. This plasmid can be used as a single-expression vector, and it is also compatible with our 2-series polycistronic destination vectors (2D, 2E, and 2Z), if co-expression with other genes is desired. mCitrine has a excitation max of 515 nm and an emission max of 529 nm. To clone into this vector, add LIC tags to the 5' end of your PCR primers. Forward - 5' TTTAAGAAGGAGATATAGATC3' Reverse - 5' GTTGGAGGATGAGAGGATCCC 3' Do NOT include a stop codon with your reverse primer. Linearize the plasmid with EcoRV, then gel purify. When digesting the DNA with T4 polymerase, use dGTP for the insert and dCTP for your linearized vector. More information on this vector can be found through http://qb3.berkeley.edu/qb3/macrolab/
How to cite: pET mCitrine LIC cloning vector (u-mCitrine) was a gift from Scott Gradia (Addgene plasmid # 29771 ; http://n2t.net/addgene:29771 ; RRID:Addgene_29771)
