>Addgene plasmid #29771 | pET mCitrine LIC cloning vector (u-mCitrine) | addgene partial sequence | sequence record 35251 | 29771 with pBRrevBam
GCCGGCCACGATGCGTCCGGCGTAGAGGATCGAGATCTCGATCCCGCGAAATTAATACGACTCACTATAG
GGAGACCACAACGGTTTCCCTCTAGTGCCGGCTCCGGAGAGCTCTTTAATTAAGCGGCCGCCCTGCAGGA
CTCGAGTTCTAGAAATAATTTTGTTTAACTTTAAGAAGGAGATATAGATATCCTCTCATCCTCCAACGGC
AGCAGCGGATCCGTGAGCAAGGGCGAGGAGCTGTTCACCGGGGTGGTGCCCATCCTGGTCGAGCTGGACG
GCGACGTAAACGGCCACAAGTTCAGCGTGTCCGGCGAGGGCGAGGGCGATGCCACCTACGGCAAGCTGAC
CCTGAAGTTCATCTGCACCACCGGCAAGCTGCCCGTGCCCTGGCCCACCCTCGTGACCACCTTCGGCTAC
GGCCTGATGTGCTTCGCCCGCTACCCCGACCACATGAAGCAGCACGACTTCTTCAAGTCCGCCATGCCCG
AAGGCTACGTCCAGGAGCGCACCATCTTCTTCAAGGACGACGGCAACTACAAGACCCGCGCCGAGGTGAA
GTTCGAGGGCGACACCCTGGTGAACCGCATCGAGCTGAAGGGCATCGACTTCAAGGAGGACGGCAACATC
CTGGGGCACAAGCTGGAGTACAACTACAACAGCCACAACGTCTATATCATGGCCGACAAGCAGAAGAACG
GCATCAAGGTGAACTTCAAGATCCGCCACAACATCGAGGACGGCAGCGTGCAGCTCGCCGACCACTACCA
GCAGAACACCCCCATCGGCGACGGCCCCGTGCTGCTGCCCGACAACCACTACCTGAGCTACCAGTCCAAG
CTGAGCAAAGACC
